Addgene plasmid #163608: pCAFNF-LifeAct-EGFP
Purpose: Expresses LifeAct fused to EGFP Flp-dependently in mammalian cells
Depositing lab: Takeshi Imai. Depositing organization: Kyushu University. Publication: BMPR-2 gates activity-dependent stabilization of primary dendrites during mitral cell remodeling. Aihara S, Fujimoto S, Sakaguchi R, Imai T. Cell Rep. 2021 Jun 22;35(12):109276. doi: 10.1016/j.celrep.2021.109276. PubMed 34161760.
Backbone
  Vector backbone: pCAFNF
  Vector type: Mammalian Expression
Growth in bacteria
  Bacterial resistance: Ampicillin, 100 μg/mL
  Growth temperature: 37°C
  Growth strain: DH5alpha
  Copy number: High Copy
Gene/Insert
  Gene/Insert name: LifeAct
  Species: Synthetic
  Insert size (bp): 51
  Tag / fusion protein: EGFP
Resource information
  A portion of this plasmid was derived from a plasmid made by: pCAFNF vector is derived from Addgene #13771.
Terms and licenses: Academic/Nonprofit Terms; Industry Terms: Not Available to Industry
How to cite: pCAFNF-LifeAct-EGFP was a gift from Takeshi Imai (Addgene plasmid # 163608 ; http://n2t.net/addgene:163608 ; RRID:Addgene_163608)
