[The description below was written by a language model from this plasmid's Addgene catalogue record and pLannotate feature annotations shown in this document.]
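Description:
pCAFNF-LifeAct-EGFP is a mammalian expression plasmid built on the pCAFNF backbone for Flp-dependent expression of the F-actin probe LifeAct fused to EGFP. It is propagated in E. coli as a high-copy plasmid through a ColE1/pUC-type origin and selected with ampicillin via the AmpR (β-lactamase) gene and its own promoter. The backbone also carries an SV40 origin of replication along with remnants of lac regulatory sequences and other small fragments that appear to be cloning-vector leftovers.

Expression is driven by the composite CAG promoter, made up of the CMV immediate-early enhancer, the chicken β-actin promoter and a chimeric β-actin/β-globin intron, which gives strong, broad activity in mammalian cells. Immediately downstream sits a stop cassette flanked by two minimal FRT sites in the same orientation, containing a neomycin phosphotransferase coding sequence, a ble fragment and an SV40 polyadenylation signal. In the absence of recombinase, transcripts terminate within this cassette and the reporter is not made. Flp recombinase excises the FRT-flanked segment, bringing the LifeAct-EGFP open reading frame under direct CAG control, with transcripts ending at a rabbit β-globin poly(A) signal. The 51 bp synthetic LifeAct sequence is not annotated separately in the feature table. It may lie in the unannotated stretch just upstream of EGFP, although the record does not state the orientation of the fusion.

The construct suits visualisation of actin filaments in cells defined by Flp delivery or expression, for example to achieve sparse or cell-type-restricted labelling. The associated publication concerns dendrite remodelling in mitral cells.
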