Features (pLannotate 1.2.2; 22 found; start..end, strand, type, name):
      5..384     +  enhancer       CMV enhancer: human cytomegalovirus immediate early enhancer
    386..661     +  promoter       chicken β-actin promoter: No description available
    662..1678    +  intron         chimeric intron: chimera between introns from chicken β-actin and rabbit β-globin
   1753..1786    +  protein_bind   FRT (minimal): supports FLP-mediated excision but not integration (Turan and Bode, 2011) FLP recombinase from the Saccharomyces cerevisiae 2μ plasmid
   1829..2620    +  CDS            neo: KKA2_KLEPN - Also known as kan, nptII. Experimental evidence at protein level: Swiss-Prot protein existence level 1. Resistance to kanamycin, neomycin, paromomycin, ribostamycin, butirosin and gentamicin B. From Klebsiella pneumoniae.
   2644..2796    +  CDS            ble (fragment): BLE_KLEPN - Experimental evidence at protein level: Swiss-Prot protein existence level 1. Binding protein with a strong affinity to the bleomycin family of antibiotics. Binds to CL990; an antimitotic-antibiotic compound. From Klebsiella pneumoniae.
   2803..2937    +  polyA_signal   SV40 poly(A) signal: SV40 polyadenylation signal
   2946..2979    +  protein_bind   FRT (minimal): supports FLP-mediated excision but not integration (Turan and Bode, 2011) FLP recombinase from the Saccharomyces cerevisiae 2μ plasmid
   3093..3809    +  CDS            EGFP: the original enhanced GFP (Yang et al., 1996) mammalian codon-optimized
   3819..3890    +  CDS            HBB (fragment): HBB_PONPY - Experimental evidence at transcript level: Swiss-Prot protein existence level 2. Involved in oxygen transport from the lung to the various peripheral tissues. From Pongo pygmaeus (Bornean orangutan).
   3961..4016    +  polyA_signal   β-globin poly(A) signal: rabbit β-globin polyadenylation signal (Gil and Proudfoot, 1987)
   4401..4417    -  protein_bind   lac operator: The lac repressor binds to the lac operator to inhibit transcription in E. coli. This inhibition can be relieved by adding lactose or isopropyl-β-D-thiogalactopyranoside (IPTG). lac repressor encoded by lacI
   4425..4455    -  promoter       lac promoter: promoter for the E. coli lac operon
   4470..4491    -  protein_bind   CAP binding site: CAP binding activates transcription in the presence of cAMP. E. coli catabolite activator protein
   4504..4543    -  CDS            lacI (fragment): lac repressor; lacI; The lac repressor binds to the lac operator to inhibit transcription in E. coli. This inhibition can be relieved by adding lactose or isopropyl-β-D-thiogalactopyranoside (IPTG).
   4550..4572    +  promoter       SV40 promoter (fragment): SV40 enhancer and early promoter
   4576..4710    +  rep_origin     SV40 ori: SV40 origin of replication
   4730..4864    +  polyA_signal   SV40 poly(A) signal: SV40 polyadenylation signal
   4866..4920    -  CDS            lacI (fragment): lac repressor; lacI; The lac repressor binds to the lac operator to inhibit transcription in E. coli. This inhibition can be relieved by adding lactose or isopropyl-β-D-thiogalactopyranoside (IPTG).
   5103..5691    -  rep_origin     ori: high-copy-number ColE1/pMB1/pBR322/pUC origin of replication
   5862..6722    -  CDS            AmpR: β-lactamase; bla; confers resistance to ampicillin, carbenicillin, and related antibiotics
   6723..6827    -  promoter       AmpR promoter: bla
>Addgene plasmid #163608 | pCAFNF-LifeAct-EGFP | addgene full sequence | sequence record 341013 | Addgene NGS Result
GGTCGACATTGATTATTGACTAGTTATTAATAGTAATCAATTACGGGGTCATTAGTTCATAGCCCATATA
TGGAGTTCCGCGTTACATAACTTACGGTAAATGGCCCGCCTGGCTGACCGCCCAACGACCCCCGCCCATT
GACGTCAATAATGACGTATGTTCCCATAGTAACGCCAATAGGGACTTTCCATTGACGTCAATGGGTGGAG
TATTTACGGTAAACTGCCCACTTGGCAGTACATCAAGTGTATCATATGCCAAGTACGCCCCCTATTGACG
TCAATGACGGTAAATGGCCCGCCTGGCATTATGCCCAGTACATGACCTTATGGGACTTTCCTACTTGGCA
GTACATCTACGTATTAGTCATCGCTATTACCATGGTCGAGGTGAGCCCCACGTTCTGCTTCACTCTCCCC
ATCTCCCCCCCCTCCCCACCCCCAATTTTGTATTTATTTATTTTTTAATTATTTTGTGCAGCGATGGGGG
CGGGGGGGGGGGGGGSGCGCGCCRGGSGGGGSGGGGSGGGGSGRGGGGSGGGGSGGGGSGRGGCGGAGAG
GTGCGGCGGCAGCCAATCAGAGCGGCGCGCTCCGAAAGTTTCCTTTTATGGCGAGGCGGCGGCGGCGGCG
GCCCTATAAAAAGCGAAGCGCGCGGCGGGCGGGAGTCGCTGCGCGCTGCCTTCGCCCCGTGCCCCGCTCC
GCCGCCGCCTCGCGCCGCCCGCCCCGGCTCTGACTGACCGCGTTACTCCCACAGGTGAGCGGGCGGGACG
GCCCTTCTCCTCCGGGCTGTAATTAGCGCTTGGTTTAATGACGGCTTGTTTCTTTTCTGTGGCTGCGTGA
AAGCCTTGAGGGGCTCCGGGAGGGCCCTTTGTGCGGGGGGAGCGGCTCGGGGGGTGCGTGCGTGTGTGTG
TGCGTGGGGAGCGCCGCGTGCGGCTCCGCGCTGCCCGGCGGCTGTGAGCGCTGCGGGCGCGGCGCGGGGC
TTTGTGCGCTCCGCAGTGTGCGCGAGGGGAGCGCGGCCGGGGGCGGTGCCCCGCGGTGCGGGGGGGGCTG
CGAGGGGAACAAAGGCTGCGTGCGGGGTGTGTGCGTGGGGGGGTGAGCAGGGGGTGTGGGCGCGTCGGTC
GGGCTGCAACCCCCCCTGCACCCCCCTCCCCGAGTTGCTGAGCACGGCCCGGCTTCGGGTGCGGGGCTCC
GTACGGGGCGTGGCGCGGGGCTCGCCGTGCCGGGCGGGGGGTGGCGGCAGGTGGGGGTGCCGGGCGGGGC
GGGGCCGCCTCGGGCCGGGGAGGGCTCGGGGGAGGGGCGCGGCGGCCCCCGGAGCGCCGGCGGCTGTCGA
GGCGCGGCGAGCCGCAGCCATTGCCTTTTATGGTAATCGTGCGAGAGGGCGCAGGGACTTCCTTTGTCCC
AAATCTGTGCGGAGCCGAAATCTGGGAGGCGCCGCCGCACCCCCTCTAGCGGGCGCGGGGCGAAGCGGTG
CGGCGCCGGCAGGAAGGAAATGGGCGGGGAGGGCCTTCGTGCGTCGCCGCGCCGCCGTCCCCTTCTCCCT
CTCCAGCCTCGGGGCTGTCCGCGGGGGGACGGCTGCCTTCGGGGGGGACGGGGCAGGGCGGGGTTCGGCT
TCTGGCGTGTGACCGGCGGCTCTAGAGCCTCTGCTAACCATGTTCATGCCTTCTTCTTTTTCCTACAGCT
CCTGGGCAACGTGCTGGTTATTGTGCTGTCTCATCATTTTGGCAAAGAATTGATTAATTCGAGCGAACGC
GTGAAGTTCCTATTCTCTAGAAAGTATAGGAACTTCCGGATTTGATCTGATCAAGAGACAGGATGAGGAT
CGTTTCGCATGATTGAACAAGATGGATTGCACGCAGGTTCTCCGGCCGCTTGGGTGGAGAGGCTATTCGG
CTATGACTGGGCACAACAGACAATCGGCTGCTCTGATGCCGCCGTGTTCCGGCTGTCAGCGCAGGGGCGC
CCGGTTCTTTTTGTCAAGACCGACCTGTCCGGTGCCCTGAATGAACTGCAGGACGAGGCAGCGCGGCTAT
CGTGGCTGGCCACGACGGGCGTTCCTTGCGCAGCTGTGCTCGACGTTGTCACTGAAGCGGGAAGGGACTG
GCTGCTATTGGGCGAAGTGCCGGGGCAGGATCTCCTGTCATCTCACCTTGCTCCTGCCGAGAAAGTATCC
ATCATGGCTGATGCAATGCGGCGGCTGCATACGCTTGATCCGGCTACCTGCCCATTCGACCACCAAGCGA
AACATCGCATCGAGCGAGCACGTACTCGGATGGAAGCCGGTCTTGTCGATCAGGATGATCTGGACGAAGA
GCATCAGGGGCTCGCGCCAGCCGAACTGTTCGCCAGGCTCAAGGCGCGCATGCCCGACGGCGAGGATCTC
GTCGTGACCCATGGCGATGCCTGCTTGCCGAATATCATGGTGGAAAATGGCCGCTTTTCTGGATTCATCG
ACTGTGGCCGGCTGGGTGTGGCGGACCGCTATCAGGACATAGCGTTGGCTACCCGTGATATTGCTGAAGA
GCTTGGCGGCGAATGGGCTGACCGCTTCCTCGTGCTTTACGGTATCGCCGCTCCCGATTCGCAGCGCATC
GCCTTCTATCGCCTTCTTGACGAGTTCTTCTGAGCGGGACTCTGGGGTTCGAAATGACCGACCAAGCGAC
GCCCAACCTGCCATCACGAGATTTCGATTCCACCGCCGCCTTCTATGAAAGGTTGGGCTTCGGAATCGTT
TTCCGGGACGCCGGCTGGATGATCCTCCAGCGCGGGGATCTCATGCTGGAGTTCTTCGCCCACCCCATCG
ATAACTTGTTTATTGCAGCTTATAATGGTTACAAATAAAGCAATAGCATCACAAATTTCACAAATAAAGC
ATTTTTTTCACTGCATTCTAGTTGTGGTTTGTCCAAACTCATCAATGTATCTTATCATGTCTGGATCAAA
TCCGAGAAGTTCCTATTCTCTAGAAAGTATAGGAACTTCATCTCGAGTCGCTCGGTACGATTTAAATTGA
ATTCGCCACCATGGGCGTGGCCGACTTGATCAAGAAGTTCGAGTCCATCTCCAAGGAGGAGGGGGATCCA
CCGGTCGCCACCGTGAGCAAGGGCGAGGAGCTGTTCACCGGGGTGGTGCCCATCCTGGTCGAGCTGGACG
GCGACGTAAACGGCCACAAGTTCAGCGTGTCCGGCGAGGGCGAGGGCGATGCCACCTACGGCAAGCTGAC
CCTGAAGTTCATCTGCACCACCGGCAAGCTGCCCGTGCCCTGGCCCACCCTCGTGACCACCCTGACCTAC
GGCGTGCAGTGCTTCAGCCGCTACCCCGACCACATGAAGCAGCACGACTTCTTCAAGTCCGCCATGCCCG
AAGGCTACGTCCAGGAGCGCACCATCTTCTTCAAGGACGACGGCAACTACAAGACCCGCGCCGAGGTGAA
GTTCGAGGGCGACACCCTGGTGAACCGCATCGAGCTGAAGGGCATCGACTTCAAGGAGGACGGCAACATC
CTGGGGCACAAGCTGGAGTACAACTACAACAGCCACAACGTCTATATCATGGCCGACAAGCAGAAGAACG
GCATCAAGGTGAACTTCAAGATCCGCCACAACATCGAGGACGGCAGCGTGCAGCTCGCCGACCACTACCA
GCAGAACACCCCCATCGGCGACGGCCCCGTGCTGCTGCCCGACAACCACTACCTGAGCACCCAGTCCGCC
CTGAGCAAAGACCCCAACGAGAAGCGCGATCACATGGTCCTGCTGGAGTTCGTGACCGCCGCCGGGATCA
CTCTCGGCATGGACGAGCTGTACAAGTAAAGCGGCCGCACTCCTCAGGTGCAGGCTGCCTATCAGAAGGT
GGTGGCTGGTGTGGCCAATGCCCTGGCTCACAAATACCACTGAGATCTTTTTCCCTCTGCCAAAAATTAT
GGGGACATCATGAAGCCCCTTGAGCATCTGACTTCTGGCTAATAAAGGAAATTTATTTTCATTGCAATAG
TGTGTTGGAATTTTTTGTGTCTCTCACTCGGAAGGACATATGGGAGGGCAAATCATTTAAAACATCAGAA
TGAGTATTTGGTTTAGAGTTTGGCAACATATGCCCATATGCTGGCTGCCATGAACAAAGGTTGGCTATAA
AGAGGTCATCAGTATATGAAACAGCCCCCTGCTGTCCATTCCTTATTCCATAGAAAAGCCTTGACTTGAG
GTTAGATTTTTTTTATATTTTGTTTTGTGTTATTTTTTTCTTTAACATCCCTAAAATTTTCCTTACATGT
TTTACTAGCCAGATTTTTCCTCCTCTCCTGACTACTCCCAGTCATAGCTGTCCCTCTTCTCTTATGGAGA
TCCCTCGACCTGCAGCCCAAGCTTGGCGTAATCATGGTCATAGCTGTTTCCTGTGTGAAATTGTTATCCG
CTCACAATTCCACACAACATACGAGCCGGAAGCATAAAGTGTAAAGCCTGGGGTGCCTAATGAGTGAGCT
AACTCACATTAATTGCGTTGCGCTCACTGCCCGCTTTCCAGTCGGGAAACCTGTCGTGCCAGCGGATCCG
CATCTCAATTAGTCAGCAACCATAGTCCCGCCCCTAACTCCGCCCAGTTCCGCCCATTCTCCGCCCCATG
GCTGACTAATTTTTTTTATTTATGCAGAGGCCGAGGCCGCCTCGGCCTCTGAGCTATTCCAGAAGTAGTG
AGGAGGCTTTTTTGGAGGCCTAGGCTTTTGCAAAAAGCTAACTTGTTTATTGCAGCTTATAATGGTTACA
AATAAAGCAATAGCATCACAAATTTCACAAATAAAGCATTTTTTTCACTGCATTCTAGTTGTGGTTTGTC
CAAACTCATCAATGTATCTTATCATGTCTGGATCCGCTGCATTAATGAATCGGCCAACGCGCGGGGAGAG
GCGGTTTGCGTATTGGGCGCTCTTCCGCTTCCTCGCTCACTGACTCGCTGCGCTCGGTCGTTCGGCTGCG
GCGAGCGGTATCAGCTCACTCAAAGGCGGTAATACGGTTATCCACAGAATCAGGGGATAACGCAGGAAAG
AACATGTGAGCAAAAGGCCAGCAAAAGGCCAGGAACCGTAAAAAGGCCGCGTTGCTGGCGTTTTTCCATA
GGCTCCGCCCCCCTGACGAGCATCACAAAAATCGACGCTCAAGTCAGAGGTGGCGAAACCCGACAGGACT
ATAAAGATACCAGGCGTTTCCCCCTGGAAGCTCCCTCGTGCGCTCTCCTGTTCCGACCCTGCCGCTTACC
GGATACCTGTCCGCCTTTCTCCCTTCGGGAAGCGTGGCGCTTTCTCATAGCTCACGCTGTAGGTATCTCA
GTTCGGTGTAGGTCGTTCGCTCCAAGCTGGGCTGTGTGCACGAACCCCCCGTTCAGCCCGACCGCTGCGC
CTTATCCGGTAACTATCGTCTTGAGTCCAACCCGGTAAGACACGACTTATCGCCACTGGCAGCAGCCACT
GGTAACAGGATTAGCAGAGCGAGGTATGTAGGCGGTGCTACAGAGTTCTTGAAGTGGTGGCCTAACTACG
GCTACACTAGAAGAACAGTATTTGGTATCTGCGCTCTGCTGAAGCCAGTTACCTTCGGAAAAAGAGTTGG
TAGCTCTTGATCCGGCAAACAAACCACCGCTGGTAGCGGTGGTTTTTTTGTTTGCAAGCAGCAGATTACG
CGCAGAAAAAAAGGATCTCAAGAAGATCCTTTGATCTTTTCTACGGGGTCTGACGCTCAGTGGAACGAAA
ACTCACGTTAAGGGATTTTGGTCATGAGATTATCAAAAAGGATCTTCACCTAGATCCTTTTAAATTAAAA
ATGAAGTTTTAAATCAATCTAAAGTATATATGAGTAAACTTGGTCTGACAGTTACCAATGCTTAATCAGT
GAGGCACCTATCTCAGCGATCTGTCTATTTCGTTCATCCATAGTTGCCTGACTCCCCGTCGTGTAGATAA
CTACGATACGGGAGGGCTTACCATCTGGCCCCAGTGCTGCAATGATACCGCGAGACCCACGCTCACCGGC
TCCAGATTTATCAGCAATAAACCAGCCAGCCGGAAGGGCCGAGCGCAGAAGTGGTCCTGCAACTTTATCC
GCCTCCATCCAGTCTATTAATTGTTGCCGGGAAGCTAGAGTAAGTAGTTCGCCAGTTAATAGTTTGCGCA
ACGTTGTTGCCATTGCTACAGGCATCGTGGTGTCACGCTCGTCGTTTGGTATGGCTTCATTCAGCTCCGG
TTCCCAACGATCAAGGCGAGTTACATGATCCCCCATGTTGTGCAAAAAAGCGGTTAGCTCCTTCGGTCCT
CCGATCGTTGTCAGAAGTAAGTTGGCCGCAGTGTTATCACTCATGGTTATGGCAGCACTGCATAATTCTC
TTACTGTCATGCCATCCGTAAGATGCTTTTCTGTGACTGGTGAGTACTCAACCAAGTCATTCTGAGAATA
GTGTATGCGGCGACCGAGTTGCTCTTGCCCGGCGTCAATACGGGATAATACCGCGCCACATAGCAGAACT
TTAAAAGTGCTCATCATTGGAAAACGTTCTTCGGGGCGAAAACTCTCAAGGATCTTACCGCTGTTGAGAT
CCAGTTCGATGTAACCCACTCGTGCACCCAACTGATCTTCAGCATCTTTTACTTTCACCAGCGTTTCTGG
GTGAGCAAAAACAGGAAGGCAAAATGCCGCAAAAAAGGGAATAAGGGCGACACGGAAATGTTGAATACTC
ATACTCTTCCTTTTTCAATATTATTGAAGCATTTATCAGGGTTATTGTCTCATGAGCGGATACATATTTG
AATGTATTTAGAAAAATAAACAAATAGGGGTTCCGCGCACATTTCCCCGAAAAGTGCCACCTG
